Addgene plasmid #192522: pLipoP1-NLS-3xmCitrine
Purpose: Fluorescent reporter for plant responses to bacterial infection
Depositing lab: Gitta Coaker. Depositing organization: University of California, Davis. Publication: Single-cell profiling of Arabidopsis leaves to Pseudomonas syringae infection. Zhu J, Lolle S, Tang A, Guel B, Kvitko B, Cole B, Coaker G. Cell Rep. 2023 Jun 20;42(7):112676. doi: 10.1016/j.celrep.2023.112676. PubMed 37342910.
Backbone
  Vector backbone: pMpGWB123
  Backbone size w/o insert (bp): 13428
  Total vector size (bp): 14031
  Vector type: Plant Expression
  Selectable markers: Hygromycin
Growth in bacteria
  Bacterial resistance: Spectinomycin, 50 μg/mL
  Growth temperature: 37°C
  Growth strain: DH5alpha
  Copy number: Unknown
Gene/Insert
  Gene/Insert name: Putative membrane lipoprotein (alt name: LipoP1)
  Species: A. thaliana (mustard weed)
  Insert size (bp): 2000
  GenBank ID: AT3G18250
  Entrez Gene: AT3G18250 (a.k.a. AT3G18250)
  Promoter: LipoP1
  Tag / fusion protein: NLS (C terminal on insert); 3xmCitrine (C terminal on backbone)
  Cloning method: Gateway Cloning
  Sequencing primers: 5′ TGTAAAACGACGGCCAGT
Terms and licenses: Academic/Nonprofit Terms; Industry Terms: Not Available to Industry
How to cite: pLipoP1-NLS-3xmCitrine was a gift from Gitta Coaker (Addgene plasmid # 192522 ; http://n2t.net/addgene:192522 ; RRID:Addgene_192522)
