[The description below was written by a language model from this plasmid's Addgene catalogue record and pLannotate feature annotations shown in this document.]
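Description:
pLipoP1-NLS-3xmCitrine is a plant binary expression vector built on the Gateway-compatible pMpGWB123 backbone and intended as a fluorescent transcriptional reporter of plant responses to bacterial infection. The plasmid carries a ColE1/pMB1-type origin with a bom site for propagation in E. coli, and the pVS1 oriV, RepA and StaA functions that support replication and stable maintenance in Agrobacterium. Bacterial selection is by spectinomycin through an aadA (SmR) gene. Nopaline-type right and left T-DNA border repeats flank the region that would be transferred into the plant genome.

Within the T-DNA, an insert of about 2 kb sits between attB1 and attB2 sites left by Gateway recombination. The record describes it as the promoter of the Arabidopsis thaliana gene AT3G18250, a putative membrane lipoprotein (LipoP1). A short annotation hit to an Arabidopsis reticulon-like protein at the start of the insert is probably genomic sequence neighbouring the promoter. Downstream, three tandem Citrine coding sequences are followed by a NOS terminator. The catalogue also lists a nuclear localisation signal, which the feature table does not annotate separately. The NLS concentrates the triple yellow fluorescent signal in the nucleus, so LipoP1 promoter activity can be scored in individual cells. A separate cassette in the opposite orientation uses an enhanced CaMV 35S promoter to drive hygromycin phosphotransferase with a CaMV poly(A) signal, allowing selection of transformed plants. The sequenced record is 13,859 nt, slightly shorter than the catalogued total size of 14,031 bp.

The construct is associated with single-cell profiling of Arabidopsis leaves infected with Pseudomonas syringae, where it would show which cells activate this marker gene.
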