Features (pLannotate 1.2.2; 27 found; start..end, strand, type, name):
     54..78      -  misc_feature   RB T-DNA repeat: right border repeat from nopaline C58 T-DNA
    144..298     -  CDS            lacZα (fragment): LacZα fragment of β-galactosidase; lacZ fragment
    323..347     +  protein_bind   attB1: mutant version of attB; recombination site for the Gateway® BP reaction BP Clonase™
    367..444     +  CDS            RTNLB9 (fragment): RTNLI_ARATH - Experimental evidence at transcript level: Swiss-Prot protein existence level 2. From Arabidopsis thaliana (Mouse-ear cress).
   2408..2432    -  protein_bind   attB2: mutant version of attB; recombination site for the Gateway® BP reaction BP Clonase™
   2464..3180    +  CDS            Citrine: Citrine is a basic (constitutively fluorescent) yellow fluorescent protein published in 2001, derived from Aequorea victoria. It has moderate acid sensitivity.
   3202..3918    +  CDS            Citrine: Citrine is a basic (constitutively fluorescent) yellow fluorescent protein published in 2001, derived from Aequorea victoria. It has moderate acid sensitivity.
   3940..4656    +  CDS            Citrine: Citrine is a basic (constitutively fluorescent) yellow fluorescent protein published in 2001, derived from Aequorea victoria. It has moderate acid sensitivity.
   4658..4713    -  misc_feature   MCS: pUC18/19 multiple cloning site
   4719..4971    +  terminator     NOS terminator: nopaline synthase terminator and poly(A) signal
   5026..5048    -  protein_bind   lac operator (fragment): The lac repressor binds to the lac operator to inhibit transcription in E. coli. This inhibition can be relieved by adding lactose or isopropyl-β-D-thiogalactopyranoside (IPTG). lac repressor encoded by lacI
   5052..5082    -  promoter       lac promoter: promoter for the E. coli lac operon
   5097..5118    -  protein_bind   CAP binding site: CAP binding activates transcription in the presence of cAMP. E. coli catabolite activator protein
   5203..5377    -  polyA_signal   CaMV poly(A) signal: cauliflower mosaic virus polyadenylation signal
   5418..6443    -  CDS            HygR: hygromycin B phosphotransferase confers resistance to hygromycin
   6510..7186    -  promoter       CaMV 35S promoter (enhanced): cauliflower mosaic virus 35S promoter with a duplicated enhancer region
   7381..7405    -  misc_feature   LB T-DNA repeat: left border repeat from nopaline C58 T-DNA
   7664..7687    +  promoter       Pc promoter (fragment): intI1 (promoter lies within the coding sequence); class 1 integron promoter
   7863..7919    +  CDS            GmR (fragment): gentamycin acetyltransferase; aacC1; confers resistance to gentamycin
   7930..8717    +  CDS            SmR (fragment): aminoglycoside adenylyltransferase (Murphy, 1985); aadA; confers resistance to spectinomycin and streptomycin
   8963..9551    +  rep_origin     ori: high-copy-number ColE1/pMB1/pBR322/pUC origin of replication
   9737..9877    -  misc_feature   bom: basis of mobility region from pBR322
   9979..10018   -  CDS            rop (fragment): Rop protein, which maintains plasmids at low copy number; rop
  10221..10415   -  rep_origin     pVS1 oriV: origin of replication for the Pseudomonas plasmid pVS1 (Heeb et al., 2000)
  10481..11554   -  CDS            pVS1 RepA: replication protein from the Pseudomonas plasmid pVS1 (Heeb et al., 2000)
  11983..12612   -  CDS            pVS1 StaA: stability protein from the Pseudomonas plasmid pVS1 (Heeb et al., 2000)
  13172..13573   -  CDS            Y4CG_SINFN (fragment): Protein inferred from homology: Swiss-Prot protein existence level 3. From Sinorhizobium fredii (strain NBRC 101917 / NGR234).
>Addgene plasmid #192522 | pLipoP1-NLS-3xmCitrine | addgene full sequence | sequence record 377710 | Addgene NGS Result
TTTCACGCCCTTTTAAATATCCGATTATTCTAATAAACGCTCTTTTCTCTTAGGTTTACCCGCCAATATA
TCCTGTCAAACACTGATAGTTTAAACTGAAGGCGGGAAACGACAATCTGATCCAAGCTCAAGCTGCTCTA
GCATTCGCCATTCAGGCTGCGCAACTGTTGGGAAGGGCGATCGGTGCGGGCCTCTTCGCTATTACGCCAG
CTGGCGAAAGGGGGATGTGCTGCAAGGCGATTAAGTTGGGTAACGCCAGGGTTTTCCCAGTCACGACGTT
GTAAAACGACGGCCAGTGCCAAGCTTGGGTCTAGAGTTATCAACAAGTTTGTACAAAAAAGCAGGCTCCG
CGGCCGCCCCCTTCACCAGAAGCTGTACAAGAAAGTCGATACGAATGTTCTTAGTAAAATCCCAAGAGGA
ACTGTCAAAAACAAGAAATTTACTTAATTCTGATCATTCTTTACTTATAGAGATAATGTGTTTGCTACTG
TATTTATGCGACCTCATCAACCCAAATTAATATACATATCTGTTAAAAGAAGAAGAAGAAGTTAAGATCT
GATAATCATCATCAAATGGAATAATGATGTGAAATTGTGAAAATCAAGCCTCTAGGGAAATAATTAACAA
GAACTTGTTTATGGTAACTTTCTCCAATTAATGATATTGGTCTAGTTTTAACCTTGATGAGTATAATAAT
AAACTATAAATCGACCAAATCACTTGAAAAGCGGGTATCATCAGCACATCGCTGCAAATCTGTTGCACAT
TATATCACCATCACATTCCTAAAACCTGTTATAACGTTAAGATTTGCCAAAACCGAGCTATTTTTTTTTC
AATAATAATTTTCTTCTATAAAAATAAAATAAATAAACACTAAATCGAAAGCGAAAGTGGTCGGATAAAT
ATCAAGATACGTACGTTTGTTTACATGTATGGGAAAAAATACAAAACAAAATACCAAATTTTCGTTTTTT
GTCCAAACCAAACTTTGTCTAAAATAGATACCAATTGTTCTACAAAATTGTCAAAGAGATATTTTGTTAT
TTTGAAAATGACAATGTTAATAATAAGTGGAGTTAGACTTTTCACTTTTGTTTTAACCTACAATTTCTCT
CTCGCTTAACATCGACTATTCTAACACATTTTTCAATCTTCCTTTTTATTAAGGAACTTTAATTTTTCCA
AAAATCTGAAACATACTATACCCAAAAATCGATGCTCACACCTAGCTAGTTCAAACTGCGTACGTCAAAA
TATGTGGTATGGACGTAAAGTATTTTATAAGTTTTGTTAGAAAGTTAGATACTTATAAAATAAAAAAATT
GATATTTTTTTGGTAAAAAATGGAAGTTTGGTATTTTTTGGCAGTTGTATACATAAATAAAAATATATAT
TACGGAGTTATATATTCTTGTTTGGTCAAATGTTTCGGAAGCTTTTAGATTACGAAATTACATAATCCAT
GATGAATTAAATTTGGTTAGTGGTAGAAGAATAAGACGCCAAAAGAAAAAAGGGAAGAACATTGGGTTAC
GTCGAAAGTCCTTTGATAAGAATTTGATTTTGCATAGTCAAATTTGGACCAACAACAAAAATGGAGTCCA
CGTGAAATAGAAGAGAGAGACTTAATAGCTTCTCATGCATAAAGTTATGAACAATCAATGATAACCAATG
ATAAATAACTAAACAGTACAAAATCTCTGTATTTTTATTGGATTTAACAAAGGCCATGAACAATCACTTC
AATATTTATAATTTTTTTAAAAAGACGAGGCAATTCAAGCTGATTTATACATTATGATTAATGATAATTA
TATTATGGCATTTGACTTTTCTCACGCTAATGTAAATGGTCAAAAATCCTTATCTTCAACTAAACTTCCT
CGACAAAACCTTAACTAGAACTATGTATGTAATTTATCAAATATTGAACTTTAAATTTCTTTAAAAGCAT
AATATAATCTTGACCTATAAAATTAGCCTAGCCTTTCGAATTACAAGTTTTATATTTTTAAAGAAACATA
ATCTTCAACTAGAAATTATTATAAACCGGGTCCTATCTTCATCTAATATACGTGATTCCATCAAAATTCC
GCAGTCAAATGTGTTTAGTTGAGAGGAGGAGAATAGTAGACTAAAATGGATGACTTTCTGGTAAGTCTTG
TATTGCAGTCTTTTCTATATTTTAACAAATAAGTCTTCTTTTCTTAAAAAGAAAAATTTAATTACAAAGA
AATCTTACTACTGAACGAATAATTTATCAAAAGTCAGTGGCCTTACGTACGAATTTATCGGCTATAAGTA
GGAAAGCTTTTCACGTTAAACAACTTAATCTCATCCACATTAACTAGAGAAAGAGAGATGCCAAAGAAGA
AGAGAAAGGTCAAGGGTGGGCGCGCCGACCCAGCTTTCTTGTACAAAGTGGTTGATAACAGCGCTGGAGG
CTCCGGTGGGAGCATGGTGAGCAAGGGCGAGGAGCTGTTCACCGGGGTGGTGCCCATCCTGGTCGAGCTG
GACGGCGACGTAAACGGCCACAAGTTCAGCGTGTCCGGCGAGGGCGAGGGCGATGCCACCTACGGCAAGC
TGACCCTGAAGTTCATCTGCACCACCGGCAAGCTGCCCGTGCCCTGGCCCACCCTCGTGACCACCTTCGG
CTACGGCCTGATGTGCTTCGCCCGCTACCCCGACCACATGAAGCAGCACGACTTCTTCAAGTCCGCCATG
CCCGAAGGCTACGTCCAGGAGCGCACCATCTTCTTCAAGGACGACGGCAACTACAAGACCCGCGCCGAGG
TGAAGTTCGAGGGCGACACCCTGGTGAACCGCATCGAGCTGAAGGGCATCGACTTCAAGGAGGACGGCAA
CATCCTGGGGCACAAGCTGGAGTACAACTACAACAGCCACAACGTCTATATCATGGCCGACAAGCAGAAG
AACGGCATCAAGGTGAACTTCAAGATCCGCCACAACATCGAGGACGGCAGCGTGCAGCTCGCCGACCACT
ACCAGCAGAACACCCCCATCGGCGACGGCCCCGTGCTGCTGCCCGACAACCACTACCTGAGCTACCAGTC
CGCCCTGAGCAAAGACCCCAACGAGAAGCGCGATCACATGGTCCTGCTGGAGTTCGTGACCGCCGCCGGG
ATCACTCTCGGCATGGACGAGCTGTACAAGGCTGGAGGCTCCGGTGGGAGCATGGTGAGCAAGGGCGAGG
AGCTGTTCACCGGGGTGGTGCCCATCCTGGTCGAGCTGGACGGCGACGTAAACGGCCACAAGTTCAGCGT
GTCCGGCGAGGGCGAGGGCGATGCCACCTACGGCAAGCTGACCCTGAAGTTCATCTGCACCACCGGCAAG
CTGCCCGTGCCCTGGCCCACCCTCGTGACCACCTTCGGCTACGGCCTGATGTGCTTCGCCCGCTACCCCG
ACCACATGAAGCAGCACGACTTCTTCAAGTCCGCCATGCCCGAAGGCTACGTCCAGGAGCGCACCATCTT
CTTCAAGGACGACGGCAACTACAAGACCCGCGCCGAGGTGAAGTTCGAGGGCGACACCCTGGTGAACCGC
ATCGAGCTGAAGGGCATCGACTTCAAGGAGGACGGCAACATCCTGGGGCACAAGCTGGAGTACAACTACA
ACAGCCACAACGTCTATATCATGGCCGACAAGCAGAAGAACGGCATCAAGGTGAACTTCAAGATCCGCCA
CAACATCGAGGACGGCAGCGTGCAGCTCGCCGACCACTACCAGCAGAACACCCCCATCGGCGACGGCCCC
GTGCTGCTGCCCGACAACCACTACCTGAGCTACCAGTCCGCCCTGAGCAAAGACCCCAACGAGAAGCGCG
ATCACATGGTCCTGCTGGAGTTCGTGACCGCCGCCGGGATCACTCTCGGCATGGACGAGCTGTACAAGGC
TGGAGGCTCCGGTGGGAGCATGGTGAGCAAGGGCGAGGAGCTGTTCACCGGGGTGGTGCCCATCCTGGTC
GAGCTGGACGGCGACGTAAACGGCCACAAGTTCAGCGTGTCCGGCGAGGGCGAGGGCGATGCCACCTACG
GCAAGCTGACCCTGAAGTTCATCTGCACCACCGGCAAGCTGCCCGTGCCCTGGCCCACCCTCGTGACCAC
CTTCGGCTACGGCCTGATGTGCTTCGCCCGCTACCCCGACCACATGAAGCAGCACGACTTCTTCAAGTCC
GCCATGCCCGAAGGCTACGTCCAGGAGCGCACCATCTTCTTCAAGGACGACGGCAACTACAAGACCCGCG
CCGAGGTGAAGTTCGAGGGCGACACCCTGGTGAACCGCATCGAGCTGAAGGGCATCGACTTCAAGGAGGA
CGGCAACATCCTGGGGCACAAGCTGGAGTACAACTACAACAGCCACAACGTCTATATCATGGCCGACAAG
CAGAAGAACGGCATCAAGGTGAACTTCAAGATCCGCCACAACATCGAGGACGGCAGCGTGCAGCTCGCCG
ACCACTACCAGCAGAACACCCCCATCGGCGACGGCCCCGTGCTGCTGCCCGACAACCACTACCTGAGCTA
CCAGTCCGCCCTGAGCAAAGACCCCAACGAGAAGCGCGATCACATGGTCCTGCTGGAGTTCGTGACCGCC
GCCGGGATCACTCTCGGCATGGACGAGCTGTACAAGTAAGCTTGCATGCCTGCAGGTCGACTCTAGAGGA
TCCCCGGGTACCGAGCTCGAATTTCCCCGATCGTTCAAACATTTGGCAATAAAGTTTCTTAAGATTGAAT
CCTGTTGCCGGTCTTGCGATGATTATCATATAATTTCTGTTGAATTACGTTAAGCATGTAATAATTAACA
TGTAATGCATGACGTTATTTATGAGATGGGTTTTTATGATTAGAGTCCCGCAATTATACATTTAATACGC
GATAGAAAACAAAATATAGCGCGCAAACTAGGATAAATTATCGCGCGCGGTGTCATCTATGTTACTAGAT
CGGGAATTGGTTCCGGAACCAATTCGTAATCATGTCATAGCTGTTTCCTGTGTGAAATTGTTATCCGCTC
ACAATTCCACACAACATACGAGCCGGAAGCATAAAGTGTAAAGCCTGGGGTGCCTAATGAGTGAGCTAAC
TCACATTAGGCTGAATTAGGCGCGCCTATTTCTGAATTCAACACATTGCGGACGTTTTTAATGTACTGAA
TTAACGCCGAATTAATTCGGGGGATCTGGATTTTAGTACTGGATTTTGGTTTTAGGAATTAGAAATTTTA
TTGATAGAAGTATTTTACAAATACAAATACATACTAAGGGTTTCTTATATGCTCAACACATGAGCGAAAC
CCTATAGGAACCCTAATTCCCTTATCTGGGAACTACTCACACATTATTATGGAGAAACTCGAGCTTGTCG
ATCGACAGATCCCGGTCGGCATCTACTCTATTTCTTTGCCCTCGGACGAGTGCTGGGGCGTCGGTTTCCA
CTATCGGCGAGTACTTCTACACAGCCATCGGTCCAGACGGCCGCGCTTCTGCGGGCGATTTGTGTACGCC
CGACAGTCCCGGCTCCGGATCGGACGATTGCGTCGCATCGACCCTGCGCCCAAGCTGCATCATCGAAATT
GCCGTCAACCAAGCTCTGATAGAGTTGGTCAAGACCAATGCGGAGCATATACGCCCGGAGTCGTGGCGAT
CCTGCAAGCTCCGGATGCCTCCGCTCGAAGTAGCGCGTCTGCTGCTCCATACAAGCCAACCACGGCCTCC
AGAAGAAGATGTTGGCGACCTCGTATTGGGAATCCCCGAACATCGCCTCGCTCCAGTCAATGACCGCTGT
TATGCGGCCATTGTCCGTCAGGACATTGTTGGAGCCGAAATCCGCGTGCACGAGGTGCCGGACTTCGGGG
CAGTCCTCGGCCCAAAGCATCAGCTCATCGAGAGCCTGCGCGACGGACGCACTGACGGTGTCGTCCATCA
CAGTTTGCCAGTGATACACATGGGGATCAGCAATCGCGCATATGAAATCACGCCATGTAGTGTATTGACC
GATTCCTTGCGGTCCGAATGGGCCGAACCCGCTCGTCTGGCTAAGATCGGCCGCAGCGATCGCATCCATA
GCCTCCGCGACCGGTTGTAGAACAGCGGGCAGTTCGGTTTCAGGCAGGTCTTGCAACGTGACACCCTGTG
AACGGCGGGAGATGCAATAGGTCAGGCTCTCGCTAAACTCCCCAATGTCAAGCACTTCCGGAATCGGGAG
CGCGGCCGATGCAAAGTGCCGATAAACATAACGATCTTTGTAGAAACCATCGGCGCAGCTATTTACCCGC
AGGACATATCCACGCCCTCCTACATCGAAGCTGAAAGCACGAGATTCTTCGCCCTCCGAGAGCTGCATCA
GGTCGGAGACGCTGTCGAACTTTTCGATCAGAAACTTCTCGACAGACGTCGCGGTGAGTTCAGGCTTTTT
CATATCTCATTGCCCCCCGGATCTGCGAAAGCTCGAGAGAGATAGATTTGTAGAGAGAGACTGGTGATTT
CAGCGTGTCCTCTCCAAATGAAATGAACTTCCTTATATAGAGGAAGGGTCTTGCGAAGGATAGTGGGATT
GTGCGTCATCCCTTACGTCAGTGGAGATATCACATCAATCCACTTGCTTTGAAGACGTGGTTGGAACGTC
TTCTTTTTCCACGATGCTCCTCGTGGGTGGGGGTCCATCTTTGGGACCACTGTCGGCAGAGGCATCTTGA
ACGATAGCCTTTCCTTTATCGCAATGATGGCATTTGTAGGTGCCACCTTCCTTTTCTACTGTCCTTTTGA
TGAAGTGACAGATAGCTGGGCAATGGAATCCGAGGAGGTTTCCCGATATTACCCTTTGTTGAAAAGTCTC
AATAGCCCTTTGGTCTTCTGAGACTGTATCTTTGATATTCTTGGAGTAGACGAGAGTGTCGTGCTCCACC
ATGTTCACATCAATCCACTTGCTTTGAAGACGTGGTTGGAACGTCTTCTTTTTCCACGATGCTCCTCGTG
GGTGGGGGTCCATCTTTGGGACCACTGTCGGCAGAGGCATCTTGAACGATAGCCTTTCCTTTATCGCAAT
GATGGCATTTGTAGGTGCCACCTTCCTTTTCTACTGTCCTTTTGATGAAGTGACAGATAGCTGGGCAATG
GAATCCGAGGAGGTTTCCCGATATTACCCTTTGTTGAAAAGTCTCAATAGCCCTTTGGTCTTCTGAGACT
GTATCTTTGATATTCTTGGAGTAGACGAGAGTGTCGTGCTCCACCATGTTGGCAAGCTGCTCTAGCCAAT
ACGCAAACCGAATTCAGAAATAAATTCAGCCTAATTCGGCGTTAATTCAGTACATTAAAAACGTCCGCAA
TGTGTTATTAAGTTGTCTAAGCGTCAATTTGTTTACACCACAATATATCCTGCCACCAGCCAGCCAACAG
CTCCCCGACCGGCAGCTCGGCACAAAATCACCACTCGATACAGGCAGCCCATCAGTCCGGGACGGCGTCA
GCGGGAGAGCCGTTGTAAGGCGGCAGACTTTGCTCATGTTACCGATGCTATTCGGAAGAACGGCAACTAA
GCTGCCGGGTTTGAAACACGGATGATCTCGCGGAGGGTAGCATGTTGATTGTAACGATGACAGAGCGTTG
CTGCCTGTGATCAATTCGGGCACGAACCCAGTGGACATAAGCCTGTTCGGTTCGTAAGCTGTAATGCAAG
TAGCGTATGCGCTCACGCAACTGGTCCAGAACCTTGACCGAACGCAGCGGTGGTAACGGCGCAGTGGCGG
TTTTCATGGCTTGTTATGACTGTTTTTTTGGGGTACAGTCTATGCCTCGGGCATCCAAGCAGCAAGCGCG
TTACGCCGTGGGTCGATGTTTGATGTTATGGAGCAGCAACGATGTTACGCAGCAGGGCAGTCGCCCTAAA
ACAAAGTTAAACATCATGGGGGAAGCGGTGATCGCCGAAGTATCGACTCAACTATCAGAGGTAGTTGGCG
TCATCGAGCGCCATCTCGAACCGACGTTGCTGGCCGTACATTTGTACGGCTCCGCAGTGGATGGCGGCCT
GAAGCCACACAGTGATATTGATTTGCTGGTTACGGTGACCGTAAGGCTTGATGAAACAACGCGGCGAGCT
TTGATCAACGACCTTTTGGAAACTTCGGCTTCCCCTGGAGAGAGCGAGATTCTCCGCGCTGTAGAAGTCA
CCATTGTTGTGCACGACGACATCATTCCGTGGCGTTATCCAGCTAAGCGCGAACTGCAATTTGGAGAATG
GCAGCGCAATGACATTCTTGCAGGTATCTTCGAGCCAGCCACGATCGACATTGATCTGGCTATCTTGCTG
ACAAAAGCAAGAGAACATAGCGTTGCCTTGGTAGGTCCAGCGGCGGAGGAACTCTTTGATCCGGTTCCTG
AACAGGATCTATTTGAGGCGCTAAATGAAACCTTAACGCTATGGAACTCGCCGCCCGACTGGGCTGGCGA
TGAGCGAAATGTAGTGCTTACGTTGTCCCGCATTTGGTACAGCGCAGTAACCGGCAAAATCGCGCCGAAG
GATGTCGCTGCCGACTGGGCAATGGAGCGCCTGCCGGCCCAGTATCAGCCCGTCATACTTGAAGCTAGAC
AGGCTTATCTTGGACAAGAAGAAGATCGCTTGGCCTCGCGCGCAGATCAGTTGGAAGAATTTGTCCACTA
CGTGAAAGGCGAGATCACCAAGGTAGTCGGCAAATAATGTCTAGCTAGAAATTCGTTCAAGCCGACGCCG
CTTCGCGGCGCGGCTTAACTCAAGCGTTAGATGCACTAAGCACATAATTGCTCACAGCCAAACTATCAGG
TCAAGTCTGCTTTTATTATTTTTAAGCGTGCATAATAAGCCCTACACAAATTGGGAGATATATCATGCAT
GACCAAAATCCCTTAACGTGAGTTTTCGTTCCACTGAGCGTCAGACCCCGTAGAAAAGATCAAAGGATCT
TCTTGAGATCCTTTTTTTCTGCGCGTAATCTGCTGCTTGCAAACAAAAAAACCACCGCTACCAGCGGTGG
TTTGTTTGCCGGATCAAGAGCTACCAACTCTTTTTCCGAAGGTAACTGGCTTCAGCAGAGCGCAGATACC
AAATACTGTCCTTCTAGTGTAGCCGTAGTTAGGCCACCACTTCAAGAACTCTGTAGCACCGCCTACATAC
CTCGCTCTGCTAATCCTGTTACCAGTGGCTGCTGCCAGTGGCGATAAGTCGTGTCTTACCGGGTTGGACT
CAAGACGATAGTTACCGGATAAGGCGCAGCGGTCGGGCTGAACGGGGGGTTCGTGCACACAGCCCAGCTT
GGAGCGAACGACCTACACCGAACTGAGATACCTACAGCGTGAGCTATGAGAAAGCGCCACGCTTCCCGAA
GGGAGAAAGGCGGACAGGTATCCGGTAAGCGGCAGGGTCGGAACAGGAGAGCGCACGAGGGAGCTTCCAG
GGGGAAACGCCTGGTATCTTTATAGTCCTGTCGGGTTTCGCCACCTCTGACTTGAGCGTCGATTTTTGTG
ATGCTCGTCAGGGGGGCGGAGCCTATGGAAAAACGCCAGCAACGCGGCCTTTTTACGGTTCCTGGCCTTT
TGCTGGCCTTTTGCTCACATGTTCTTTCCTGCGTTATCCCCTGATTCTGTGGATAACCGTATTACCGCCT
TTGAGTGAGCTGATACCGCTCGCCGCAGCCGAACGACCGAGCGCAGCGAGTCAGTGAGCGAGGAAGCGGA
AGAGCGCCTGATGCGGTATTTTCTCCTTACGCATCTGTGCGGTATTTCACACCGCATATGGTGCACTCTC
AGTACAATCTGCTCTGATGCCGCATAGTTAAGCCAGTATACACTCCGCTATCGCTACGTGACTGGGTCAT
GGCTGCGCCCCGACACCCGCCAACACCCGCTGACGCGCCCTGACGGGCTTGTCTGCTCCCGGCATCCGCT
TACAGACAAGCTGTGACCGTCTCCGGGAGCTGCATGTGTCAGAGGTTTTCACCGTCATCACCGAAACGCG
CGAGGCAGGGTGCCTTGATGTGGGCGCCGGCGGTCGAGTGGCGACGGCGCGGCTTGTCCGCGCCCTGGTA
GATTGCCTGGCCGTAGGCCAGCCATTTTTGAGCGGCCAGCGGCCGCGATAGGCCGACGCGAAGCGGCGGG
GCGTAGGGAGCGCAGCGACCGAAGGGTAGGCGCTTTTTGCAGCTCTTCGGCTGTGCGCTGGCCAGACAGT
TATGCACAGGCCAGGCGGGTTTTAAGAGTTTTAATAAGTTTTAAAGAGTTTTAGGCGGAAAAATCGCCTT
TTTTCTCTTTTATATCAGTCACTTACATGTGTGACCGGTTCCCAATGTACGGCTTTGGGTTCCCAATGTA
CGGGTTCCGGTTCCCAATGTACGGCTTTGGGTTCCCAATGTACGTGCTATCCACAGGAAAGAGACCTTTT
CGACCTTTTTCCCCTGCTAGGGCAATTTGCCCTAGCATCTGCTCCGTACATTAGGAACCGGCGGATGCTT
CGCCCTCGATCAGGTTGCGGTAGCGCATGACTAGGATCGGGCCAGCCTGCCCCGCCTCCTCCTTCAAATC
GTACTCCGGCAGGTCATTTGACCCGATCAGCTTGCGCACGGTGAAACAGAACTTCTTGAACTCTCCGGCG
CTGCCACTGCGTTCGTAGATCGTCTTGAACAACCATCTGGCTTCTGCCTTGCCTGCGGCGCGGCGTGCCA
GGCGGTAGAGAAAACGGCCGATGCCGGGATCGATCAAAAAGTAATCGGGGTGAACCGTCAGCACGTCCGG
GTTCTTGCCTTCTGTGATCTCGCGGTACATCCAATCAGCTAGCTCGATCTCGATGTACTCCGGCCGCCCG
GTTTCGCTCTTTACGATCTTGTAGCGGCTAATCAAGGCTTCACCCTCGGATACCGTCACCAGGCGGCCGT
TCTTGGCCTTCTTCGTACGCTGCATGGCAACGTGCGTGGTGTTTAACCGAATGCAGGTTTCTACCAGGTC
GTCTTTCTGCTTTCCGCCATCGGCTCGCCGGCAGAACTTGAGTACGTCCGCAACGTGTGGACGGAACACG
CGGCCGGGCTTGTCTCCCTTCCCTTCCCGGTATCGGTTCATGGATTCGGTTAGATGGGAAACCGCCATCA
GTACCAGGTCGTAATCCCACACACTGGCCATGCCGGCCGGCCCTGCGGAAACCTCTACGTGCCCGTCTGG
AAGCTCGTAGCGGATCACCTCGCCAGCTCGTCGGTCACGCTTCGACAGACGGAAAACGGCCACGTCCATG
ATGCTGCGACTATCGCGGGTGCCCACGTCATAGAGCATCGGAACGAAAAAATCTGGTTGCTCGTCGCCCT
TGGGCGGCTTCCTAATCGACGGCGCACCGGCTGCCGGCGGTTGCCGGGATTCTTTGCGGATTCGATCAGC
GGCCGCTTGCCACGATTCACCGGGGCGTGCTTCTGCCTCGATGCGTTGCCGCTGGGCGGCCTGCGCGGCC
TTCAACTTCTCCACCAGGTCATCACCCAGCGCCGCGCCGATTTGTACCGGGCCGGATGGTTTGCGACCGC
TCACGCCGATTCCTCGGGCTTGGGGGTTCCAGTGCCATTGCAGGGCCGGCAGACAACCCAGCCGCTTACG
CCTGGCCAACCGCCCGTTCCTCCACACATGGGGCATTCCACGGCGTCGGTGCCTGGTTGTTCTTGATTTT
CCATGCCGCCTCCTTTAGCCGCTAAAATTCATCTACTCATTTATTCATTTGCTCATTTACTCTGGTAGCT
GCGCGATGTATTCAGATAGCAGCTCGGTAATGGTCTTGCCTTGGCGTACCGCGTACATCTTCAGCTTGGT
GTGATCCTCCGCCGGCAACTGAAAGTTGACCCGCTTCATGGCTGGCGTGTCTGCCAGGCTGGCCAACGTT
GCAGCCTTGCTGCTGCGTGCGCTCGGACGGCCGGCACTTAGCGTGTTTGTGCTTTTGCTCATTTTCTCTT
TACCTCATTAACTCAAATGAGTTTTGATTTAATTTCAGCGGCCAGCGCCTGGACCTCGCGGGCAGCGTCG
CCCTCGGGTTCTGATTCAAGAACGGTTGTGCCGGCGGCGGCAGTGCCTGGGTAGCTCACGCGCTGCGTGA
TACGGGACTCAAGAATGGGCAGCTCGTACCCGGCCAGCGCCTCGGCAACCTCACCGCCGATGCGCGTGCC
TTTGATCGCCCGCGACACGACAAAGGCCGCTTGTAGCCTTCCATCCGTGACCTCAATGCGCTGCTTAACC
AGCTCCACCAGGTCGGCGGTGGCCCATATGTCGTAAGGGCTTGGCTGCACCGGAATCAGCACGAAGTCGG
CTGCCTTGATCGCGGACACAGCCAAGTCCGCCGCCTGGGGCGCTCCGTCGATCACTACGAAGTCGCGCCG
GCCGATGGCCTTCACGTCGCGGTCAATCGTCGGGCGGTCGATGCCGACAACGGTTAGCGGTTGATCTTCC
CGCACGGCCGCCCAATCGCGGGCACTGCCCTGGGGATCGGAATCGACTAACAGAACATCGGCCCCGGCGA
GTTGCAGGGCGCGGGCTAGATGGGTTGCGATGGTCGTCTTGCCTGACCCGCCTTTCTGGTTAAGTACAGC
GATAACCTTCATGCGTTCCCCTTGCGTATTTGTTTATTTACTCATCGCATCATATACGCAGCGACCGCAT
GACGCAAGCTGTTTTACTCAAATACACATCACCTTTTTAGACGGCGGCGCTCGGTTTCTTCAGCGGCCAA
GCTGGCCGGCCAGGCCGCCAGCTTGGCATCAGACAAACCGGCCAGGATTTCATGCAGCCGCACGGTTGAG
ACGTGCGCGGGCGGCTCGAACACGTACCCGGCCGCGATCATCTCCGCCTCGATCTCTTCGGTAATGAAAA
ACGGTTCGTCCTGGCCGTCCTGGTGCGGTTTCATGCTTGTTCCTCTTGGCGTTCATTCTCGGCGGCCGCC
AGGGCGTCGGCCTCGGTCAATGCGTCCTCACGGAAGGCACCGCGCCGCCTGGCCTCGGTGGGCGTCACTT
CCTCGCTGCGCTCAAGTGCGCGGTACAGGGTCGAGCGATGCACGCCAAGCAGTGCAGCCGCCTCTTTCAC
GGTGCGGCCTTCCTGGTCGATCAGCTCGCGGGCGTGCGCGATCTGTGCCGGGGTGAGGGTAGGGCGGGGG
CCAAACTTCACGCCTCGGGCCTTGGCGGCCTCGCGCCCGCTCCGGGTGCGGTCGATGATTAGGGAACGCT
CGAACTCGGCAATGCCGGCGAACACGGTCAACACCATGCGGCCGGCCGGCGTGGTGGTGTCGGCCCACGG
CTCTGCCAGGCTACGCAGGCCCGCGCCGGCCTCCTGGATGCGCTCGGCAATGTCCAGTAGGTCGCGGGTG
CTGCGGGCCAGGCGGTCTAGCCTGGTCACTGTCACAACGTCGCCAGGGCGTAGGTGGTCAAGCATCCTGG
CCAGCTCCGGGCGGTCGCGCCTGGTGCCGGTGATCTTCTCGGAAAACAGCTTGGTGCAGCCGGCCGCGTG
CAGTTCGGCCCGTTGGTTGGTCAAGTCCTGGTCGTCGGTGCTGACGCGGGCATAGCCCAGCAGGCCAGCG
GCGGCGCTCTTGTTCATGGCGTAATGTCTCCGGTTCTAGTCGCAAGTATTCTACTTTATGCGACTAAAAC
ACGCGACAAGAAAACGCCAGGAAAAGGGCAGGGCGGCAGCCTGTCGCGTAACTTAGGACTTGTGCGACAT
GTCGTTTTCAGAAGACGGCTGCACTGAACGTCAGAAGCCGACTGCACTATAGCAGCGGAGGGGTTGGATC
AAAGTACTTTGATCCCGAGGGGAACCCTGTGGTTGGCATGCACATACAAATGGACGAACGGATAAACCT
